Addgene plasmid #132138: pDONR221_SLC2A14
Purpose: Gateway entry clone with codon-optimized ORF sequence for subcloning into custom expression vectors
Depositing lab: RESOLUTE Consortium & Giulio Superti-Furga. Depositing organization: CeMM Research Center for Molecular Medicine. Publication: The RESOLUTE consortium: unlocking SLC transporters for drug discovery. Superti-Furga G, Lackner D, Wiedmer T, Ingles-Prieto A, Barbosa B, Girardi E, Goldmann U, Gurtl B, Klavins K, Klimek C, Lindinger S, Lineiro-Retes E, Muller AC, Onstein S, Redinger G, Reil D, Sedlyarov V, Wolf G, Crawford M, Everley R, ... Steppan CM. Nat Rev Drug Discov. 2020 Jul;19(7):429-430. doi: 10.1038/d41573-020-00056-6. PubMed 32265506.
Backbone
  Vector backbone: pDONR221
  Backbone manufacturer: Thermo Fisher Scientific
  Backbone size w/o insert (bp): 2550
  Vector type: Mammalian Expression
Growth in bacteria
  Bacterial resistance: Kanamycin, 50 μg/mL
  Growth temperature: 37°C
  Growth strain: Stbl3
  Copy number: High Copy
Gene/Insert
  Gene/Insert name: SLC2A14 (alt name: GLUT14, SLC2A3P3)
  Species: H. sapiens (human)
  Insert size (bp): 1560
  Entrez Gene: SLC2A14 (a.k.a. GLUT14, SLC2A3P3, DKFZp564K1672)
  Cloning method: Gateway Cloning
  Sequencing primers: 5′ M13-fwd; 3′ M13-rev
Terms and licenses: Academic/Nonprofit Terms; Industry Terms
Depositor comments: For more information on the full Resolute plasmid collection, please see www.addgene.org/depositor-collections/re-solute/. Please provide your feedback on this plasmid to the RESOLUTE consortium by filling out their RESOLUTE repository feedback form: https://forms.office.com/Pages/ResponsePage.aspx?id=0e05yklzmkS7rjFGQL4N7z4feCLQvEJAmVcOCM_u885UN1JJRko0Ukg4TVQwNTZLOUxPQVJWT1NHUCQlQCN0PWcu
How to cite: pDONR221_SLC2A14 was a gift from RESOLUTE Consortium & Giulio Superti-Furga (Addgene plasmid # 132138 ; http://n2t.net/addgene:132138 ; RRID:Addgene_132138)
