[The description below was written by a language model from this plasmid's Addgene catalogue record and pLannotate feature annotations shown in this document.]
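Description:
pDONR221_SLC2A14 is a Gateway entry clone built on the pDONR221 backbone, carrying a codon-optimized open reading frame for human SLC2A14 (also known as GLUT14 or SLC2A3P3), a member of the SLC2 facilitative glucose transporter family. The sequenced plasmid is about 4.1 kb, consistent with a 1,560 bp insert in a roughly 2.55 kb backbone. It is maintained in E. coli through a high-copy ColE1/pUC-type origin of replication and selected with kanamycin via the aminoglycoside phosphotransferase (KanR) gene.

The SLC2A14 coding sequence sits between attL1 and attL2 sites, the recombination sites recognised by LR Clonase. This arrangement lets the ORF be transferred directionally, in a single recombination step, into any attR-containing destination vector. Upstream of the cassette, rrnB T1 and T2 terminators shield the insert from read-through transcription originating in the backbone, which helps limit unintended expression in bacteria. A T7 promoter lies just outside attL2 in the reverse orientation, and the short lacI and lacZα fragments annotated near the terminators are backbone remnants with no functional role. The M13 forward and reverse primer sites flank the cassette for insert verification.

Although the catalogue lists the vector type as mammalian expression, the feature table shows no eukaryotic promoter, polyadenylation signal or tag, so the plasmid itself is not an expression construct. Expression depends on whichever destination vector receives the ORF. It belongs to a consortium-generated collection of solute carrier entry clones intended as a resource for subcloning transporter genes into custom expression vectors for functional and drug-discovery studies.
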