Features (pLannotate 1.2.2; 10 found; start..end, strand, type, name):
    121..213     +  CDS            lacI (fragment): lac repressor; lacI; The lac repressor binds to the lac operator to inhibit transcription in E. coli. This inhibition can be relieved by adding lactose or isopropyl-β-D-thiogalactopyranoside (IPTG).
    268..295     -  terminator     rrnB T2 terminator: transcription terminator T2 from the E. coli rrnB gene
    427..470     +  terminator     rrnB T1 terminator: Escherichia coli rrnB; transcription terminator T1 from the E. coli rrnB gene
    517..553     -  CDS            lacZα (fragment): LacZα fragment of β-galactosidase; lacZ fragment
    569..668     +  protein_bind   attL1: mutant version of attL; recombination site for the Gateway® LR reaction LR Clonase™
    674..2233    +  CDS            SLC2A14: GTR14_HUMAN - Also known as GLUT14 From Homo sapiens (Human).
   2235..2334    -  protein_bind   attL2: mutant version of attL; recombination site for the Gateway® LR reaction LR Clonase™
   2352..2370    -  promoter       T7 promoter: promoter for bacteriophage T7 RNA polymerase
   2504..3313    +  CDS            KanR: aminoglycoside phosphotransferase; aph(3')-Ia; confers resistance to kanamycin in bacteria or G418 (Geneticin®) in eukaryotes
   3460..4048    +  rep_origin     ori: high-copy-number ColE1/pMB1/pBR322/pUC origin of replication
>Addgene plasmid #132138 | pDONR221_SLC2A14 | addgene full sequence | sequence record 265829 | Addgene NGS Result
CTTTCCTGCGTTATCCCCTGATTCTGTGGATAACCGTATTACCGCCTTTGAGTGAGCTGATACCGCTCGC
CGCAGCCGAACGACCGAGCGCAGCGAGTCAGTGAGCGAGGAAGCGGAAGAGCGCCCAATACGCAAACCGC
CTCTCCCCGCGCGTTGGCCGATTCATTAATGCAGCTGGCACGACAGGTTTCCCGACTGGAAAGCGGGCAG
TGAGCGCAACGCAATTAATACGCGTACCGCTAGCCAGGAAGAGTTTGTAGAAACGCAAAAAGGCCATCCG
TCAGGATGGCCTTCTGCTTAGTTTGATGCCTGGCAGTTTATGGCGGGCGTCCTGCCCGCCACCCTCCGGG
CCGTTGCTTCACAACGTTCAAATCCGCTCCCGGCGGATTTGTCCTACTCAGGAGAGCGTTCACCGACAAA
CAACAGATAAAACGAAAGGCCCAGTCTTCCGACTGAGCCTTTCGTTTTATTTGATGCCTGGCAGTTCCCT
ACTCTCGCGTTAACGCTAGCATGGATGTTTTCCCAGTCACGACGTTGTAAAACGACGGCCAGTCTTAAGC
TCGGGCCCCAAATAATGATTTTATTTTGACTGATAGTGACCTGTTCGTTGCAACACATTGATGAGCAATG
CTTTTTTATAATGCCAACTTTGTACAAAAAAGCAGGCTCCACCATGGAGTTTCACAATGGAGGACACGTG
TCTGGAATCGGAGGCTTCCTGGTGAGCCTGACCTCCAGGATGAAGCCTCACACACTGGCCGTGACCCCAG
CCCTGATCTTCGCCATCACAGTGGCCACCATCGGCTCCTTCCAGTTTGGCTACAACACCGGCGTGATCAA
TGCCCCAGAGACAATCATCAAGGAGTTTATCAATAAGACACTGACCGACAAGGCAAACGCACCACCTTCC
GAGGTGCTGCTGACAAACCTGTGGTCTCTGAGCGTGGCCATCTTTTCTGTGGGCGGCATGATCGGCTCCT
TCTCTGTGGGCCTGTTTGTGAACCGCTTCGGCCGGAGAAATTCTATGCTGATCGTGAACCTGCTGGCAGC
AACCGGAGGATGCCTGATGGGCCTGTGCAAGATCGCCGAGAGCGTGGAGATGCTGATCCTGGGCCGGCTG
GTCATCGGCCTGTTTTGCGGCCTGTGCACAGGCTTCGTGCCCATGTATATCGGAGAGATCAGCCCTACCG
CCCTGAGGGGAGCCTTTGGCACACTGAATCAGCTGGGCATCGTGATCGGCATCCTGGTGGCCCAGATCTT
CGGCCTGGAGCTGATCCTGGGCTCCGAGGAGCTGTGGCCAGTGCTGCTGGGCTTTACCATCCTGCCAGCA
ATCCTGCAGTCCGCCGCCCTGCCTTGCTGTCCAGAGTCTCCCAGGTTCCTGCTGATCAATCGCAAGAAGG
AGGAGAACGCAACCAGGATCCTGCAGCGCCTGTGGGGCACACAGGACGTGAGCCAGGATATCCAGGAGAT
GAAGGACGAGTCTGCCCGGATGAGCCAGGAGAAGCAGGTGACCGTGCTGGAGCTGTTCCGGGTGAGCTCC
TACAGACAGCCCATCATCATCAGCATCGTGCTGCAGCTGTCCCAGCAGCTGTCTGGCATCAATGCCGTGT
TTTACTATTCCACCGGCATCTTCAAGGATGCCGGCGTGCAGCAGCCTATCTATGCCACAATCTCTGCCGG
CGTGGTGAACACAATCTTTACCCTGCTGAGCCTGTTCCTGGTGGAGAGGGCAGGCAGGCGCACCCTGCAC
ATGATCGGACTGGGAGGCATGGCCTTCTGCTCTACACTGATGACCGTGAGCCTGCTGCTGAAGAACCACT
ACAATGGCATGAGCTTCGTGTGCATCGGCGCCATCCTGGTGTTTGTGGCCTGTTTCGAGATCGGCCCAGG
CCCCATCCCTTGGTTTATCGTGGCCGAGCTGTTCTCCCAGGGACCAAGACCAGCAGCAATGGCAGTGGCC
GGCTGTAGCAACTGGACCTCCAATTTTCTGGTGGGCCTGCTGTTCCCTTCTGCCGCCTACTATCTGGGCG
CCTACGTGTTCATCATCTTTACAGGCTTCCTGATCACCTTTCTGGCCTTCACATTCTTTAAGGTGCCAGA
GACACGGGGCAGAACCTTTGAGGATATCACAAGGGCCTTCGAGGGACAGGCACACGGAGCAGACAGAAGC
GGCAAGGATGGCGTGATGGGCATGAATTCCATCGAGCCTGCCAAGGAGACCACAACCAACGTGGACCCAG
CTTTCTTGTACAAAGTTGGCATTATAAGAAAGCATTGCTTATCAATTTGTTGCAACGAACAGGTCACTAT
CAGTCAAAATAAAATCATTATTTGCCATCCAGCTGATATCCCCTATAGTGAGTCGTATTACATGGTCATA
GCTGTTTCCTGGCAGCTCTGGCCCGTGTCTCAAAATCTCTGATGTTACATTGCACAAGATAAAAATATAT
CATCATGAACAATAAAACTGTCTGCTTACATAAACAGTAATACAAGGGGTGTTATGAGCCATATTCAACG
GGAAACGTCGAGGCCGCGATTAAATTCCAACATGGATGCTGATTTATATGGGTATAAATGGGCTCGCGAT
AATGTCGGGCAATCAGGTGCGACAATCTATCGCTTGTATGGGAAGCCCGATGCGCCAGAGTTGTTTCTGA
AACATGGCAAAGGTAGCGTTGCCAATGATGTTACAGATGAGATGGTCAGACTAAACTGGCTGACGGAATT
TATGCCTCTTCCGACCATCAAGCATTTTATCCGTACTCCTGATGATGCATGGTTACTCACCACTGCGATC
CCCGGAAAAACAGCATTCCAGGTATTAGAAGAATATCCTGATTCAGGTGAAAATATTGTTGATGCGCTGG
CAGTGTTCCTGCGCCGGTTGCATTCGATTCCTGTTTGTAATTGTCCTTTTAACAGCGATCGCGTATTTCG
TCTCGCTCAGGCGCAATCACGAATGAATAACGGTTTGGTTGATGCGAGTGATTTTGATGACGAGCGTAAT
GGCTGGCCTGTTGAACAAGTCTGGAAAGAAATGCATAAACTTTTGCCATTCTCACCGGATTCAGTCGTCA
CTCATGGTGATTTCTCACTTGATAACCTTATTTTTGACGAGGGGAAATTAATAGGTTGTATTGATGTTGG
ACGAGTCGGAATCGCAGACCGATACCAGGATCTTGCCATCCTATGGAACTGCCTCGGTGAGTTTTCTCCT
TCATTACAGAAACGGCTTTTTCAAAAATATGGTATTGATAATCCTGATATGAATAAATTGCAGTTTCATT
TGATGCTCGATGAGTTTTTCTAATCAGAATTGGTTAATTGGTTGTAACACTGGCAGAGCATTACGCTGAC
TTGACGGGACGGCGCAAGCTCATGACCAAAATCCCTTAACGTGAGTTACGCGTCGTTCCACTGAGCGTCA
GACCCCGTAGAAAAGATCAAAGGATCTTCTTGAGATCCTTTTTTTCTGCGCGTAATCTGCTGCTTGCAAA
CAAAAAAACCACCGCTACCAGCGGTGGTTTGTTTGCCGGATCAAGAGCTACCAACTCTTTTTCCGAAGGT
AACTGGCTTCAGCAGAGCGCAGATACCAAATACTGTTCTTCTAGTGTAGCCGTAGTTAGGCCACCACTTC
AAGAACTCTGTAGCACCGCCTACATACCTCGCTCTGCTAATCCTGTTACCAGTGGCTGCTGCCAGTGGCG
ATAAGTCGTGTCTTACCGGGTTGGACTCAAGACGATAGTTACCGGATAAGGCGCAGCGGTCGGGCTGAAC
GGGGGGTTCGTGCACACAGCCCAGCTTGGAGCGAACGACCTACACCGAACTGAGATACCTACAGCGTGAG
CTATGAGAAAGCGCCACGCTTCCCGAAGGGAGAAAGGCGGACAGGTATCCGGTAAGCGGCAGGGTCGGAA
CAGGAGAGCGCACGAGGGAGCTTCCAGGGGGAAACGCCTGGTATCTTTATAGTCCTGTCGGGTTTCGCCA
CCTCTGACTTGAGCGTCGATTTTTGTGATGCTCGTCAGGGGGGCGGAGCCTATGGAAAAACGCCAGCAAC
GCGGCCTTTTTACGGTTCCTGGCCTTTTGCTGGCCTTTTGCTCACATGTT
