>Addgene plasmid #132138 | pDONR221_SLC2A14 | depositor partial sequence | sequence record 253676 | Codon-optimized ORF of SLC2A14
ATGGAGTTTCACAATGGAGGACACGTGTCTGGAATCGGAGGCTTCCTGGTGAGCCTGACCTCCAGGATGA
AGCCTCACACACTGGCCGTGACCCCAGCCCTGATCTTCGCCATCACAGTGGCCACCATCGGCTCCTTCCA
GTTTGGCTACAACACCGGCGTGATCAATGCCCCAGAGACAATCATCAAGGAGTTTATCAATAAGACACTG
ACCGACAAGGCAAACGCACCACCTTCCGAGGTGCTGCTGACAAACCTGTGGTCTCTGAGCGTGGCCATCT
TTTCTGTGGGCGGCATGATCGGCTCCTTCTCTGTGGGCCTGTTTGTGAACCGCTTCGGCCGGAGAAATTC
TATGCTGATCGTGAACCTGCTGGCAGCAACCGGAGGATGCCTGATGGGCCTGTGCAAGATCGCCGAGAGC
GTGGAGATGCTGATCCTGGGCCGGCTGGTCATCGGCCTGTTTTGCGGCCTGTGCACAGGCTTCGTGCCCA
TGTATATCGGAGAGATCAGCCCTACCGCCCTGAGGGGAGCCTTTGGCACACTGAATCAGCTGGGCATCGT
GATCGGCATCCTGGTGGCCCAGATCTTCGGCCTGGAGCTGATCCTGGGCTCCGAGGAGCTGTGGCCAGTG
CTGCTGGGCTTTACCATCCTGCCAGCAATCCTGCAGTCCGCCGCCCTGCCTTGCTGTCCAGAGTCTCCCA
GGTTCCTGCTGATCAATCGCAAGAAGGAGGAGAACGCAACCAGGATCCTGCAGCGCCTGTGGGGCACACA
GGACGTGAGCCAGGATATCCAGGAGATGAAGGACGAGTCTGCCCGGATGAGCCAGGAGAAGCAGGTGACC
GTGCTGGAGCTGTTCCGGGTGAGCTCCTACAGACAGCCCATCATCATCAGCATCGTGCTGCAGCTGTCCC
AGCAGCTGTCTGGCATCAATGCCGTGTTTTACTATTCCACCGGCATCTTCAAGGATGCCGGCGTGCAGCA
GCCTATCTATGCCACAATCTCTGCCGGCGTGGTGAACACAATCTTTACCCTGCTGAGCCTGTTCCTGGTG
GAGAGGGCAGGCAGGCGCACCCTGCACATGATCGGACTGGGAGGCATGGCCTTCTGCTCTACACTGATGA
CCGTGAGCCTGCTGCTGAAGAACCACTACAATGGCATGAGCTTCGTGTGCATCGGCGCCATCCTGGTGTT
TGTGGCCTGTTTCGAGATCGGCCCAGGCCCCATCCCTTGGTTTATCGTGGCCGAGCTGTTCTCCCAGGGA
CCAAGACCAGCAGCAATGGCAGTGGCCGGCTGTAGCAACTGGACCTCCAATTTTCTGGTGGGCCTGCTGT
TCCCTTCTGCCGCCTACTATCTGGGCGCCTACGTGTTCATCATCTTTACAGGCTTCCTGATCACCTTTCT
GGCCTTCACATTCTTTAAGGTGCCAGAGACACGGGGCAGAACCTTTGAGGATATCACAAGGGCCTTCGAG
GGACAGGCACACGGAGCAGACAGAAGCGGCAAGGATGGCGTGATGGGCATGAATTCCATCGAGCCTGCCA
AGGAGACCACAACCAACGTG
